>Addgene plasmid #80514 | Rab4b cds in pGem-T Easy | addgene full sequence | sequence record 176581 | Addgene NGS Result
CCTTTTGCTCACATGTTCTTTCCTGCGTTATCCCCTGATTCTGTGGATAACCGTATTACCGCCTTTGAGT
GAGCTGATACCGCTCGCCGCAGCCGAACGACCGAGCGCAGCGAGTCAGTGAGCGAGGAAGCGGAAGAGCG
CCCAATACGCAAACCGCCTCTCCCCGCGCGTTGGCCGATTCATTAATGCAGCTGGCACGACAGGTTTCCC
GACTGGAAAGCGGGCAGTGAGCGCAACGCAATTAATGTGAGTTAGCTCACTCATTAGGCACCCCAGGCTT
TACACTTTATGCTTCCGGCTCGTATGTTGTGTGGAATTGTGAGCGGATAACAATTTCACACAGGAAACAG
CTATGACCATGATTACGCCAAGCTATTTAGGTGACACTATAGAATACTCAAGCTATGCATCCAACGCGTT
GGGAGCTCTCCCATATGGTCGACCTGCAGGCGGCCGCGAATTCACTAGTGATTGGGACCGACATGTCAGA
GACGTACGATTTCCTGTTCAAGTTCCTGGTGATTGGCAGCGCCGGGACTGGGAAATCATGCCTCCTTCAC
CAGTTCATAGAGAACAAGTTCAAACAGGACTCCAATCACACCATCGGCGTTGAGTTCGGCTCCAGGGTTG
TCAATGTTGGTGGCAAAACAGTCAAACTGCAGATCTGGGACACGGCTGGACAGGAGCGCTTTAGGTCAGT
GACCCGCAGTTACTATCGTGGAGCAGCAGGAGCTCTTCTCGTGTATGACATCACAAGTCGGGAGACCTAC
AATGCTCTGACTAACTGGTTGACAGACGCAAGGACACTGGCCAGTCCCAACATCGTCATCATCCTGTGCG
GAAATAAGAAGGATCTGGGCGCAGACCGTGAAGTCACTTTCCTAGAGGCATCTCGCTTCGCCCAGGAAAA
TGAGCTGATGTTTTTAGAGACGAGTGCTTTGACTGGGGAGAATGTCGAGGAAGCCTTTCTTAAATGCGCT
CGCAGCATCCTCAACAAGATTGAATCAGGTGAGCTGGACCCAGAGCGGATGGGTTCTGGGATTCAGTATG
GCGACGCGTCCCTGCGGCAGATCCGACAGCCCCGGGGCTCTGCTGCACAGACCAAGCAGCAGTGTAACTG
TTAGGGCTCTGAAGACCCTTAATCGAATTCCCGCGGCCGCCATGGCGGCCGGGAGCATGCGACGTCGGGC
CCAATTCGCCCTATAGTGAGTCGTATTACAATTCACTGGCCGTCGTTTTACAACGTCGTGACTGGGAAAA
CCCTGGCGTTACCCAACTTAATCGCCTTGCAGCACATCCCCCTTTCGCCAGCTGGCGTAATAGCGAAGAG
GCCCGCACCGATCGCCCTTCCCAACAGTTGCGCAGCCTGAATGGCGAATGG
[124 nt withheld, positions 1382-1505]
C
[91 nt withheld, positions 1507-1597]
A
[49 nt withheld, positions 1599-1647]
CCTTTGACGTTGGAGTCCACGTTCTTT
[37 nt withheld, positions 1675-1711]
ACCCTATCTCGGTCTATTCTTTTGATTTATAAGGGATTTTGCCGATTTCGGCCTATTGGTTAAAAAATGA
GCTGATTTAACAAAAATTTAACGCGAATTTTAACAAAATATTAACGCTTACAATTTCCTGATGCGGTATT
TTCTCCTTACGCATCTGTGCGGTATTTCACACCGCATCAGGTGGCACTTTTCGGGGAAATGTGCGCGGAA
CCCCTATTTGTTTATTTTTCTAAATACATTCAAATATGTATCCGCTCATGAGACAATAACCCTGATAAAT
GCTTCAATAATATTGAAAAAGGAAGAGTATGAGTATTCAACATTTCCGTGTCGCCCTTATTCCCTTTTTT
GCGGCATTTTGCCTTCCTGTTTTTGCTCACCCAGAAACGCTGGTGAAAGTAAAAGATGCTGAAGATCAGT
TGGGTGCACGAGTGGGTTACATCGAACTGGATCTCAACAGCGGTAAGATCCTTGAGAGTTTTCGCCCCGA
AGAACGTTTTCCAATGATGAGCACTTTTAAAGTTCTGCTATGTGGCGCGGTATTATCCCGTATTGACGCC
GGGCAAGAGCAACTCGGTCGCCGCATACACTATTCTCAGAATGACTTGGTTGAGTACTCACCAGTCACAG
AAAAGCATCTTACGGATGGCATGACAGTAAGAGAATTATGCAGTGCTGCCATAACCATGAGTGATAACAC
TGCGGCCAACTTACTTCTGACAACGATCGGAGGACCGAAGGAGCTAACCGCTTTTTTGCACAACATGGGG
GATCATGTAACTCGCCTTGATCGTTGGGAACCGGAGCTGAATGAAGCCATACCAAACGACGAGCGTGACA
CCACGATGCCTGTAGCAATGGCAACAACGTTGCGCAAACTATTAACTGGCGAACTACTTACTCTAGCTTC
CCGGCAACAATTAATAGACTGGATGGAGGCGGATAAAGTTGCAGGACCACTTCTGCGCTCGGCCCTTCCG
GCTGGCTGGTTTATTGCTGATAAATCTGGAGCCGGTGAGCGTGGGTCTCGCGGTATCATTGCAGCACTGG
GGCCAGATGGTAAGCCCTCCCGTATCGTAGTTATCTACACGACGGGGAGTCAGGCAACTATGGATGAACG
AAATAGACAGATCGCTGAGATAGGTGCCTCACTGATTAAGCATTGGTAACTGTCAGACCAAGTTTACTCA
TATATACTTTAGATTGATTTAAAACTTCATTTTTAATTTAAAAGGATCTAGGTGAAGATCCTTTTTGATA
ATCTCATGACCAAAATCCCTTAACGTGAGTTTTCGTTCCACTGAGCGTCAGACCCCGTAGAAAAGATCAA
AGGATCTTCTTGAGATCCTTTTTTTCTGCGCGTAATCTGCTGCTTGCAAACAAAAAAACCACCGCTACCA
GCGGTGGTTTGTTTGCCGGATCAAGAGCTACCAACTCTTTTTCCGAAGGTAACTGGCTTCAGCAGAGCGC
AGATACCAAATACTGTTCTTCTAGTGTAGCCGTAGTTAGGCCACCACTTCAAGAACTCTGTAGCACCGCC
TACATACCTCGCTCTGCTAATCCTGTTACCAGTGGCTGCTGCCAGTGGCGATAAGTCGTGTCTTACCGGG
TTGGACTCAAGACGATAGTTACCGGATAAGGCGCAGCGGTCGGGCTGAACGGGGGGTTCGTGCACACAGC
CCAGCTTGGAGCGAACGACCTACACCGAACTGAGATACCTACAGCGTGAGCTATGAGAAAGCGCCACGCT
TCCCGAAGGGAGAAAGGCGGACAGGTATCCGGTAAGCGGCAGGGTCGGAACAGGAGAGCGCACGAGGGAG
CTTCCAGGGGGAAACGCCTGGTATCTTTATAGTCCTGTCGGGTTTCGCCACCTCTGACTTGAGCGTCGAT
TTTTGTGATGCTCGTCAGGGGGGCGGAGCCTATGGAAAAACGCCAGCAACGCGGCCTTTTTACGGTTCCT
GGCCTTTTGCTGG
Features (pLannotate 1.2.2; 15 found; start..end, strand, type, name):
      3..136     +  rep_origin     RSF ori (fragment): Plasmids containing the RSF 1030 origin of replication can be propagated in E. coli cells that contain additional plasmids with compatible origins.
    138..230     +  CDS            lacI (fragment): lac repressor; lacI; The lac repressor binds to the lac operator to inhibit transcription in E. coli. This inhibition can be relieved by adding lactose or isopropyl-β-D-thiogalactopyranoside (IPTG).
    243..264     +  protein_bind   CAP binding site: CAP binding activates transcription in the presence of cAMP. E. coli catabolite activator protein
    279..309     +  promoter       lac promoter: promoter for the E. coli lac operon
    317..333     +  protein_bind   lac operator: The lac repressor binds to the lac operator to inhibit transcription in E. coli. This inhibition can be relieved by adding lactose or isopropyl-β-D-thiogalactopyranoside (IPTG). lac repressor encoded by lacI
    375..393     +  promoter       SP6 promoter: promoter for bacteriophage SP6 RNA polymerase
    405..467     +  CDS            VESPI_VESMG (fragment): Experimental evidence at protein level: Swiss-Prot protein existence level 1. Shows contractile activity on isolated ileum smooth muscle. From Vespa magnifica (Hornet).
    477..1121    +  CDS            Rab4a: RAB4A_RAT - Also known as Rab4. Experimental evidence at protein level: Swiss-Prot protein existence level 1. Small GTPase which cycles between an active GTP-bound and an inactive GDP-bound state (By similarity). Involved in protein transport. Plays a role in vesicular traffic. Mediates VEGFR2 endosomal trafficking to enhance VEGFR2 signaling (By similarity). Acts as a regulator of platelet alpha-granule release during activation and aggregation of platelets (By similarity). From Rattus norvegicus (Rat).
   1200..1218    -  promoter       T7 promoter: promoter for bacteriophage T7 RNA polymerase
   1221..1378    +  CDS            lacZα (fragment): LacZα fragment of β-galactosidase; lacZ fragment
   1382..1810    +  rep_origin     f1 ori (sequence partly withheld): f1 bacteriophage origin of replication; arrow indicates direction of (+) strand synthesis
   1838..1888    -  misc_feature   bom (fragment): basis of mobility region from pBR322
   1915..2019    +  promoter       AmpR promoter: bla
   2020..2880    +  CDS            AmpR: β-lactamase; bla; confers resistance to ampicillin, carbenicillin, and related antibiotics
   3051..3639    +  rep_origin     ori: high-copy-number ColE1/pMB1/pBR322/pUC origin of replication
