[The description below was written by a language model from this plasmid's Addgene catalogue record and pLannotate feature annotations shown in this document.]
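Description:
Rab4b cds in pGem-T Easy is a bacterial cloning plasmid of about 3.7 kb carrying the coding sequence of zebrafish (Danio rerio) rab4b, a small Rab-family GTPase, inserted into the commercial pGEM-T Easy TA-cloning backbone. It is one member of a library of full-length zebrafish rab clones. The plasmid is maintained in E. coli at high copy from a ColE1/pUC-type origin and is selected with ampicillin through the β-lactamase (AmpR) gene and its own promoter. An f1 phage origin is also present, which allows single-stranded DNA production.

The insert sits in the multiple cloning region that interrupts lacZα, downstream of the lac promoter, operator and CAP binding site. This arrangement is the basis of blue/white screening in the parental vector. The cloning site is flanked by opposing bacteriophage promoters, with SP6 on the upstream side reading in the same direction as the annotated coding sequence and T7 on the downstream side reading back toward it. SP6 transcription would therefore yield sense RNA and T7 transcription antisense RNA, which suits the stated use in generating riboprobes for in situ hybridisation. The clone can also serve as a template for subcloning.

The automated annotation labels the roughly 645 bp open reading frame as rat Rab4a, which reflects homology matching rather than the actual source. Short hits to a hornet peptide, RSF ori, lacI and bom are likewise probably spurious fragment matches to backbone sequence. Quality-control sequencing found a D126G substitution and a P170L variant relative to the reference rab4b entry, and the functional effect is unknown. No eukaryotic promoter or tag is annotated.
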