Addgene plasmid #80514: Rab4b cds in pGem-T Easy
Purpose: Can be used for in situ hybridisation or other purposes
Depositing lab: Rob Parton. Depositing organization: University of Queensland, Institute for Molecular Bioscience. Publication: A plasmid library of full-length zebrafish rab proteins for in vivo cell biology. Hall TE, Martel N, Lo HP, Xiong Z, Parton RG. Cell Logist. 2017 Mar 1;7(1):e1301151. doi: 10.1080/21592799.2017.1301151. eCollection 2017. PubMed 28396820.
Backbone
  Vector backbone: pGemT easy
  Backbone manufacturer: Promega
Growth in bacteria
  Bacterial resistance: Ampicillin, 100 μg/mL
  Growth temperature: 37°C
  Growth strain: DH5alpha
  Copy number: High Copy
Gene/Insert
  Gene/Insert name: rab4b
  Species: D. rerio (zebrafish)
  Entrez Gene: rab4b (a.k.a. zgc:101015)
Terms and licenses: Academic/Nonprofit Terms; Industry Terms: Not Available to Industry
Depositor comments: *Note: Compared to the Entrez Genbank entry for Rab4b, Addgene's quality control sequencing finds a D126G amino acid residue substitution. The effect of this residue change on protein function is unknown. We also find a P170L SNP.
How to cite: Rab4b cds in pGem-T Easy was a gift from Rob Parton (Addgene plasmid # 80514 ; http://n2t.net/addgene:80514 ; RRID:Addgene_80514)
